>Addgene plasmid #162724 | pX330 LC-FKBP-Cas9 | addgene full sequence | sequence record 320074 | Addgene NGS Result
GAGGGCCTATTTCCCATGATTCCTTCATATTTGCATATACGATACAAGGCTGTTAGAGAGATAATTGGAA
TTAATTTGACTGTAAACACAAAGATATTAGTACAAAATACGTGACGTAGAAAGTAATAATTTCTTGGGTA
GTTTGCAGTTTTAAAATTATGTTTTAAAATGGACTATCATATGCTTACCGTAACTTGAAAGTATTTCGAT
TTCTTGGCTTTATATATCTTGTGGAAAGGACGAAACACCGGGTCTTCGAGAAGACCTGTTTTAGAGCTAG
AAATAGCAAGTTAAAATAAGGCTAGTCCGTTATCAACTTGAAAAAGTGGCACCGAGTCGGTGCTTTTTTG
TTTTAGAGCTAGAAATAGCAAGTTAAAATAAGGCTAGTCCGTTTTTAGCGCGTGCGCCAATTCTGCAGAC
AAATGGCTCTAGAGGTACCCGTTACATAACTTACGGTAAATGGCCCGCCTGGCTGACCGCCCAACGACCC
CCGCCCATTGACGTCAATAGTAACGCCAATAGGGACTTTCCATTGACGTCAATGGGTGGAGTATTTACGG
TAAACTGCCCACTTGGCAGTACATCAAGTGTATCATATGCCAAGTACGCCCCCTATTGACGTCAATGACG
GTAAATGGCCCGCCTGGCATTGTGCCCAGTACATGACCTTATGGGACTTTCCTACTTGGCAGTACATCTA
CGTATTAGTCATCGCTATTACCATGGTCGAGGTGAGCCCCACGTTCTGCTTCACTCTCCCCATCTCCCCC
CCCTCCCCACCCCCAATTTTGTATTTATTTATTTTTTAATTATTTTGTGCAGCGATGGGGGCGAGGGGCG
GGGCGGGGCGAGGCGGAGAGGTGCGGCGGCAGCCAATCAGAGCGGCGCGCTCCGAAAGTTTCCTTTTATG
GCGAGGCGGCGGCGGCGGCGGCCCTATAAAAAGCGAAGCGCGCGGCGGGCGGGAGTCGCTGCGCGCTGCC
TTCGCCCCGTGCCCCGCTCCGCCGCCGCCTCGCGCCGCCCGCCCCGGCTCTGACTGACCGCGTTACTCCC
ACAGGTGAGCGGGCGGGACGGCCCTTCTCCTCCGGGCTGTAATTAGCTGAGCAAGAGGTAAGGGTTTAAG
GGATGGTTGGTTGGTGGGGTATTAATGTTTAATTACCTGGAGCACCTGCCTGAAATCACTTTTTTTCAGG
TTGGACCGGTGCCACCATGGACTATAAGGACCACGACGGAGACTACAAGGATCATGATATTGATTACAAA
GACGATGACGATAAGATGGCCCCAAAGAAGAAGCGGAAGGTCGGTATCCACGGAGTCCCAGCAGCCGGAT
CCGACAAGAAGTACAGCATCGGCCTGGACATCGGCACCAACTCTGTGGGCTGGGCCGTGATCACCGACGA
GTACAAGGTGCCCAGCAAGAAATTCAAGGTGCTGGGCAACACCGACCGGCACAGCATCAAGAAGAACCTG
ATCGGAGCCCTGCTGTTCGACAGCGGCGAAACAGCCGAGGCCACCCGGCTGAAGAGAACCGCCAGAAGAA
GATACACCAGACGGAAGAACCGGATCTGCTATCTGCAAGAGATCTTCAGCAACGAGATGGCCAAGGTGGA
CGACAGCTTCTTCCACAGACTGGAAGAGTCCTTCCTGGTGGAAGAGGATAAGAAGCACGAGCGGCACCCC
ATCTTCGGCAACATCGTGGACGAGGTGGCCTACCACGAGAAGTACCCCACCATCTACCACCTGAGAAAGA
AACTGGTGGACAGCACCGACAAGGCCGACCTGCGGCTGATCTATCTGGCCCTGGCCCACATGATCAAGTT
CCGGGGCCACTTCCTGATCGAGGGCGACCTGAACCCCGACAACAGCGACGTGGACAAGCTGTTCATCCAG
CTGGTGCAGACCTACAACCAGCTGTTCGAGGAAAACCCCATCAACGCCAGCGGCGTGGACGCCAAGGCCA
TCCTGTCTGCCAGACTGAGCAAGAGCAGACGGCTGGAAAATCTGATCGCCCAGCTGCCCGGCGGAAGTGG
CAGCGGAGTGCAGGTGGAAACCATCTCCCCAGGAGACGGGCGCACCTTCCCCAAGCGCGGCCAGACCTGC
GTGGTGCACTACACCGGGATGCTTGAAGATGGAAAGAAAGTTGATTCCTCCCGGGACAGAAACAAGCCCT
TTAAGTTTATGCTAGGCAAGCAGGAGGTGATCCGAGGCTGGGAAGAAGGGGTTGCCCAGATGAGTGTGGG
TCAGAGAGCCAAACTGACTATATCTCCAGATTATGCCTATGGTGCCACTGGGCACCCAGGCATCATCCCA
CCACATGCCACTCTCGTCTTCGATGTGGAGCTTCTAAAACTGGAAGGCAGTGGAAGCGAGAAGAAGAATG
GCCTGTTCGGAAACCTGATTGCCCTGAGCCTGGGCCTGACCCCCAACTTCAAGAGCAACTTCGACCTGGC
CGAGGATGCCAAACTGCAGCTGAGCAAGGACACCTACGACGACGACCTGGACAACCTGCTGGCCCAGATC
GGCGACCAGTACGCCGACCTGTTTCTGGCCGCCAAGAACCTGTCCGACGCCATCCTGCTGAGCGACATCC
TGAGAGTGAACACCGAGATCACCAAGGCCCCCCTGAGCGCCTCTATGATCAAGAGATACGACGAGCACCA
CCAGGACCTGACCCTGCTGAAAGCTCTCGTGCGGCAGCAGCTGCCTGAGAAGTACAAAGAGATTTTCTTC
GACCAGAGCAAGAACGGCTACGCCGGCTACATTGACGGCGGAGCCAGCCAGGAAGAGTTCTACAAGTTCA
TCAAGCCCATCCTGGAAAAGATGGACGGCACCGAGGAACTGCTCGTGAAGCTGAACAGAGAGGACCTGCT
GCGGAAGCAGCGGACCTTCGACAACGGCAGCATCCCCCACCAGATCCACCTGGGAGAGCTGCACGCCATT
CTGCGGCGGCAGGAAGATTTTTACCCATTCCTGAAGGACAACCGGGAAAAGATCGAGAAGATCCTGACCT
TCCGCATCCCCTACTACGTGGGCCCTCTGGCCAGGGGAAACAGCAGATTCGCCTGGATGACCAGAAAGAG
CGAGGAAACCATCACCCCCTGGAACTTCGAGGAAGTGGTGGACAAGGGCGCTTCCGCCCAGAGCTTCATC
GAGCGGATGACCAACTTCGATAAGAACCTGCCCAACGAGAAGGTGCTGCCCAAGCACAGCCTGCTGTACG
AGTACTTCACCGTGTATAACGAGCTGACCAAAGTGAAATACGTGACCGAGGGAATGAGAAAGCCCGCCTT
CCTGAGCGGCGAGCAGAAAAAGGCCATCGTGGACCTGCTGTTCAAGACCAACCGGAAAGTGACCGTGAAG
CAGCTGAAAGAGGACTACTTCAAGAAAATCGAGTGCTTCGACTCCGTGGAAATCTCCGGCGTGGAAGATC
GGTTCAACGCCTCCCTGGGCACATACCACGATCTGCTGAAAATTATCAAGGACAAGGACTTCCTGGACAA
TGAGGAAAACGAGGACATTCTGGAAGATATCGTGCTGACCCTGACACTGTTTGAGGACAGAGAGATGATC
GAGGAACGGCTGAAAACCTATGCCCACCTGTTCGACGACAAAGTGATGAAGCAGCTGAAGCGGCGGAGAT
ACACCGGCTGGGGCAGGCTGAGCCGGAAGCTGATCAACGGCATCCGGGACAAGCAGTCCGGCAAGACAAT
CCTGGATTTCCTGAAGTCCGACGGCTTCGCCAACAGAAACTTCATGCAGCTGATCCACGACGACAGCCTG
ACCTTTAAAGAGGACATCCAGAAAGCCCAGGTGTCCGGCCAGGGCGATAGCCTGCACGAGCACATTGCCA
ATCTGGCCGGCAGCCCCGCCATTAAGAAGGGCATCCTGCAGACAGTGAAGGTGGTGGACGAGCTCGTGAA
AGTGATGGGCCGGCACAAGCCCGAGAACATCGTGATCGAAATGGCCAGAGAGAACCAGACCACCCAGAAG
GGACAGAAGAACAGCCGCGAGAGAATGAAGCGGATCGAAGAGGGCATCAAAGAGCTGGGCAGCCAGATCC
TGAAAGAACACCCCGTGGAAAACACCCAGCTGCAGAACGAGAAGCTGTACCTGTACTACCTGCAGAATGG
GCGGGATATGTACGTGGACCAGGAACTGGACATCAACCGGCTGTCCGACTACGATGTGGACCATATCGTG
CCTCAGAGCTTTCTGAAGGACGACTCCATCGACAACAAGGTGCTGACCAGAAGCGACAAGAACCGGGGCA
AGAGCGACAACGTGCCCTCCGAAGAGGTCGTGAAGAAGATGAAGAACTACTGGCGGCAGCTGCTGAACGC
CAAGCTGATTACCCAGAGAAAGTTCGACAATCTGACCAAGGCCGAGAGAGGCGGCCTGAGCGAACTGGAT
AAGGCCGGCTTCATCAAGAGACAGCTGGTGGAAACCCGGCAGATCACAAAGCACGTGGCACAGATCCTGG
ACTCCCGGATGAACACTAAGTACGACGAGAATGACAAGCTGATCCGGGAAGTGAAAGTGATCACCCTGAA
GTCCAAGCTGGTGTCCGATTTCCGGAAGGATTTCCAGTTTTACAAAGTGCGCGAGATCAACAACTACCAC
CACGCCCACGACGCCTACCTGAACGCCGTCGTGGGAACCGCCCTGATCAAAAAGTACCCTAAGCTGGAAA
GCGAGTTCGTGTACGGCGACTACAAGGTGTACGACGTGCGGAAGATGATCGCCAAGAGCGAGCAGGAAAT
CGGCAAGGCTACCGCCAAGTACTTCTTCTACAGCAACATCATGAACTTTTTCAAGACCGAGATTACCCTG
GCCAACGGCGAGATCCGGAAGCGGCCTCTGATCGAGACAAACGGCGAAACCGGGGAGATCGTGTGGGATA
AGGGCCGGGATTTTGCCACCGTGCGGAAAGTGCTGAGCATGCCCCAAGTGAATATCGTGAAAAAGACCGA
GGTGCAGACAGGCGGCTTCAGCAAAGAGTCTATCCTGCCCAAGAGGAACAGCGATAAGCTGATCGCCAGA
AAGAAGGACTGGGACCCTAAGAAGTACGGCGGCTTCGACAGCCCCACCGTGGCCTATTCTGTGCTGGTGG
TGGCCAAAGTGGAAAAGGGCAAGTCCAAGAAACTGAAGAGTGTGAAAGAGCTGCTGGGGATCACCATCAT
GGAAAGAAGCAGCTTCGAGAAGAATCCCATCGACTTTCTGGAAGCCAAGGGCTACAAAGAAGTGAAAAAG
GACCTGATCATCAAGCTGCCTAAGTACTCCCTGTTCGAGCTGGAAAACGGCCGGAAGAGAATGCTGGCCT
CTGCCGGCGAACTGCAGAAGGGAAACGAACTGGCCCTGCCCTCCAAATATGTGAACTTCCTGTACCTGGC
CAGCCACTATGAGAAGCTGAAGGGCTCCCCCGAGGATAATGAGCAGAAACAGCTGTTTGTGGAACAGCAC
AAGCACTACCTGGACGAGATCATCGAGCAGATCAGCGAGTTCTCCAAGAGAGTGATCCTGGCCGACGCTA
ATCTGGACAAAGTGCTGTCCGCCTACAACAAGCACCGGGATAAGCCCATCAGAGAGCAGGCCGAGAATAT
CATCCACCTGTTTACCCTGACCAATCTGGGAGCCCCTGCCGCCTTCAAGTACTTTGACACCACCATCGAC
CGGAAGAGGTACACCAGCACCAAAGAGGTGCTGGACGCCACCCTGATCCACCAGAGCATCACCGGCCTGT
ACGAGACACGGATCGACCTGTCTCAGCTGGGAGGCGACAAAAGGCCGGCGGCCACGAAAAAGGCCGGCCA
GGCAAAAAAGAAAAAGGGAGTGCAGGTGGAAACCATCTCCCCAGGAGACGGGCGCACCTTCCCCAAGCGC
GGCCAGACCTGCGTGGTGCACTACACCGGGATGCTTGAAGATGGAAAGAAAGTTGATTCCTCCCGGGACA
GAAACAAGCCCTTTAAGTTTATGCTAGGCAAGCAGGAGGTGATCCGAGGCTGGGAAGAAGGGGTTGCCCA
GATGAGTGTGGGTCAGAGAGCCAAACTGACTATATCTCCAGATTATGCCTATGGTGCCACTGGGCACCCA
GGCATCATCCCACCACATGCCACTCTCGTCTTCGATGTGGAGCTTCTAAAACTGGAATAAGAATTCCTAG
AGCTCGCTGATCAGCCTCGACTGTGCCTTCTAGTTGCCAGCCATCTGTTGTTTGCCCCTCCCCCGTGCCT
TCCTTGACCCTGGAAGGTGCCACTCCCACTGTCCTTTCCTAATAAAATGAGGAAATTGCATCGCATTGTC
TGAGTAGGTGTCATTCTATTCTGGGGGGTGGGGTGGGGCAGGACAGCAAGGGGGAGGATTGGGAAGAGAA
TAGCAGGCATGCTGGGGAGCGGCCGCAGGAACCCCTAGTGATGGAGTTGGCCACTCCCTCTCTGCGCGCT
CGCTCGCTCACTGAGGCCGGGCGACCAAAGGTCGCCCGACGCCCGGGCTTTGCCCGGGCGGCCTCAGTGA
GCGAGCGAGCGCGCAGCTGCCTGCAGGGGCGCCTGATGCGGTATTTTCTCCTTACGCATCTGTGCGGTAT
TTCACACCGCATA
[95 nt withheld, positions 6594-6688]
T
[46 nt withheld, positions 6690-6735]
C
[141 nt withheld, positions 6737-6877]
CCTTTGACGTTGGAGTCCACGTTCTTT
[37 nt withheld, positions 6905-6941]
ACTCTATCTCGGGCTATTCTTTTGATTTATAAGGGATTTTGCCGATTTCGGTCTATTGGTTAAAAAATGA
GCTGATTTAACAAAAATTTAACGCGAATTTTAACAAAATATTAACGTTTACAATTTTATGGTGCACTCTC
AGTACAATCTGCTCTGATGCCGCATAGTTAAGCCAGCCCCGACACCCGCCAACACCCGCTGACGCGCCCT
GACGGGCTTGTCTGCTCCCGGCATCCGCTTACAGACAAGCTGTGACCGTCTCCGGGAGCTGCATGTGTCA
GAGGTTTTCACCGTCATCACCGAAACGCGCGAGACGAAAGGGCCTCGTGATACGCCTATTTTTATAGGTT
AATGTCATGATAATAATGGTTTCTTAGACGTCAGGTGGCACTTTTCGGGGAAATGTGCGCGGAACCCCTA
TTTGTTTATTTTTCTAAATACATTCAAATATGTATCCGCTCATGAGACAATAACCCTGATAAATGCTTCA
ATAATATTGAAAAAGGAAGAGTATGAGTATTCAACATTTCCGTGTCGCCCTTATTCCCTTTTTTGCGGCA
TTTTGCCTTCCTGTTTTTGCTCACCCAGAAACGCTGGTGAAAGTAAAAGATGCTGAAGATCAGTTGGGTG
CACGAGTGGGTTACATCGAACTGGATCTCAACAGCGGTAAGATCCTTGAGAGTTTTCGCCCCGAAGAACG
TTTTCCAATGATGAGCACTTTTAAAGTTCTGCTATGTGGCGCGGTATTATCCCGTATTGACGCCGGGCAA
GAGCAACTCGGTCGCCGCATACACTATTCTCAGAATGACTTGGTTGAGTACTCACCAGTCACAGAAAAGC
ATCTTACGGATGGCATGACAGTAAGAGAATTATGCAGTGCTGCCATAACCATGAGTGATAACACTGCGGC
CAACTTACTTCTGACAACGATCGGAGGACCGAAGGAGCTAACCGCTTTTTTGCACAACATGGGGGATCAT
GTAACTCGCCTTGATCGTTGGGAACCGGAGCTGAATGAAGCCATACCAAACGACGAGCGTGACACCACGA
TGCCTGTAGCAATGGCAACAACGTTGCGCAAACTATTAACTGGCGAACTACTTACTCTAGCTTCCCGGCA
ACAATTAATAGACTGGATGGAGGCGGATAAAGTTGCAGGACCACTTCTGCGCTCGGCCCTTCCGGCTGGC
TGGTTTATTGCTGATAAATCTGGAGCCGGTGAGCGTGGAAGCCGCGGTATCATTGCAGCACTGGGGCCAG
ATGGTAAGCCCTCCCGTATCGTAGTTATCTACACGACGGGGAGTCAGGCAACTATGGATGAACGAAATAG
ACAGATCGCTGAGATAGGTGCCTCACTGATTAAGCATTGGTAACTGTCAGACCAAGTTTACTCATATATA
CTTTAGATTGATTTAAAACTTCATTTTTAATTTAAAAGGATCTAGGTGAAGATCCTTTTTGATAATCTCA
TGACCAAAATCCCTTAACGTGAGTTTTCGTTCCACTGAGCGTCAGACCCCGTAGAAAAGATCAAAGGATC
TTCTTGAGATCCTTTTTTTCTGCGCGTAATCTGCTGCTTGCAAACAAAAAAACCACCGCTACCAGCGGTG
GTTTGTTTGCCGGATCAAGAGCTACCAACTCTTTTTCCGAAGGTAACTGGCTTCAGCAGAGCGCAGATAC
CAAATACTGTTCTTCTAGTGTAGCCGTAGTTAGGCCACCACTTCAAGAACTCTGTAGCACCGCCTACATA
CCTCGCTCTGCTAATCCTGTTACCAGTGGCTGCTGCCAGTGGCGATAAGTCGTGTCTTACCGGGTTGGAC
TCAAGACGATAGTTACCGGATAAGGCGCAGCGGTCGGGCTGAACGGGGGGTTCGTGCACACAGCCCAGCT
TGGAGCGAACGACCTACACCGAACTGAGATACCTACAGCGTGAGCTATGAGAAAGCGCCACGCTTCCCGA
AGGGAGAAAGGCGGACAGGTATCCGGTAAGCGGCAGGGTCGGAACAGGAGAGCGCACGAGGGAGCTTCCA
GGGGGAAACGCCTGGTATCTTTATAGTCCTGTCGGGTTTCGCCACCTCTGACTTGAGCGTCGATTTTTGT
GATGCTCGTCAGGGGGGCGGAGCCTATGGAAAAACGCCAGCAACGCGGCCTTTTTACGGTTCCTGGCCTT
TTGCTGGCCTTTTGCTCACATGT
Features (pLannotate 1.2.2; 21 found; start..end, strand, type, name):
      1..241     +  promoter       U6 promoter: RNA polymerase III promoter for human U6 snRNA
    268..343     +  misc_RNA       gRNA scaffold: guide RNA scaffold for the Streptococcus pyogenes CRISPR/Cas9 system
    350..393     +  misc_RNA       gRNA scaffold (fragment): guide RNA scaffold for the Streptococcus pyogenes CRISPR/Cas9 system
    440..725     +  enhancer       CMV enhancer: human cytomegalovirus immediate early enhancer; contains an 18-bp deletion relative to the standard CMV enhancer
    828..961     +  promoter       chicken β-actin promoter (fragment): No description available
    962..1189    +  intron         hybrid intron: hybrid between chicken β-actin (CBA) and minute virus of mice (MMV) introns (Gray et al., 2011)
   1333..2023    +  CDS            Cas9(N) (fragment): N-terminal portion of Streptococcus pyogenes Cas9 (Zetsche et al., 2015)
   2035..2355    +  CDS            DmrB: F36V mutant of FK506-binding protein FKBP12 binds synthetic ligands that do not bind wild-type FKBP
   2366..3393    +  CDS            Cas9(N) (fragment): N-terminal portion of Streptococcus pyogenes Cas9 (Zetsche et al., 2015)
   3280..5778    +  CDS            Cas9(C): C-terminal portion of Streptococcus pyogenes Cas9 (Zetsche et al., 2015)
   5779..5826    +  CDS            nucleoplasmin NLS: bipartite nuclear localization signal from nucleoplasmin
   5826..6148    +  CDS            FKBP-V (fragment): F36V mutant of FK506-binding protein FKBP12 binds synthetic ligands that do not bind wild-type FKBP
   6181..6292    +  polyA_signal   bGH poly(A) signal: bovine growth hormone polyadenylation signal
   6397..6537    +  repeat_region  AAV2 ITR: inverted terminal repeat of adeno-associated virus serotype 2 inverted
   6542..6593    -  misc_feature   bom (fragment): basis of mobility region from pBR322
   6612..7067    +  rep_origin     f1 ori (sequence partly withheld): f1 bacteriophage origin of replication; arrow indicates direction of (+) strand synthesis
   7068..7117    -  misc_feature   bom (fragment): basis of mobility region from pBR322
   7219..7254    -  CDS            rop (fragment): Rop protein, which maintains plasmids at low copy number; rop
   7349..7453    +  promoter       AmpR promoter: bla
   7454..8314    +  CDS            AmpR: β-lactamase; bla; confers resistance to ampicillin, carbenicillin, and related antibiotics
   8485..9073    +  rep_origin     ori: high-copy-number ColE1/pMB1/pBR322/pUC origin of replication
