[The description below was written by a language model from this plasmid's Addgene catalogue record and pLannotate feature annotations shown in this document.]
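Description:
pX330 LC-FKBP-Cas9 is a mammalian CRISPR expression plasmid built on the pX330-U6-Chimeric_BB-CBh-hSpCas9 backbone. It is propagated in bacteria as a high-copy plasmid through a pUC/ColE1-type origin and selected with ampicillin via the β-lactamase gene. An f1 phage origin and a single annotated AAV2 inverted terminal repeat are also present as carry-overs from the parental vector.

The plasmid carries two expression units. A human U6 RNA polymerase III promoter sits upstream of the Streptococcus pyogenes guide RNA scaffold. The record does not describe a specific guide, and the short gap between the promoter and scaffold annotations is consistent with an empty spacer cloning site. The second unit uses the CBh promoter, annotated here as a CMV enhancer, a chicken β-actin promoter fragment and a hybrid intron, to drive a modified S. pyogenes Cas9 that ends at a bGH polyadenylation signal.

The catalogue lists the insert as human FKBP F36V totalling 642 bp, which matches the two FKBP12(F36V) copies in the feature table. One copy interrupts the N-terminal portion of the Cas9 coding sequence, apparently as an internal insertion. The other is fused at the C terminus after the nucleoplasmin nuclear localization signal. The "LC" in the name may refer to these loop and C-terminal positions, although the record does not say so. A 3xFLAG tag is recorded at the N terminus but was not picked up by the annotation.

FKBP12(F36V) binds synthetic ligands that do not bind the wild-type protein, so it gives small-molecule control over the fusion protein. According to the associated publication title, the construct belongs to a chemogenetic system for testing how Cas9 longevity in cells affects genome editing outcomes.
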