Addgene plasmid #162724: pX330 LC-FKBP-Cas9
Purpose: Mammalian expression
Depositing lab: Amit Choudhary. Depositing organization: Broad Institute. Publication: Chemogenetic System Demonstrates That Cas9 Longevity Impacts Genome Editing Outcomes. Sreekanth V, Zhou Q, Kokkonda P, Bermudez-Cabrera HC, Lim D, Law BK, Holmes BR, Chaudhary SK, Pergu R, Leger BS, Walker JA, Gifford DK, Sherwood RI, Choudhary A. ACS Cent Sci. 2020 Dec 23;6(12):2228-2237. doi: 10.1021/acscentsci.0c00129. Epub 2020 Nov 18. PubMed 33376784.
Backbone
  Vector backbone: pUC ori vector, pX330-U6-Chimeric_BB-CBh-hSpCas9
  Vector type: Mammalian Expression, CRISPR
Growth in bacteria
  Bacterial resistance: Ampicillin, 100 μg/mL
  Growth temperature: 37°C
  Growth strain: NEB Stable
  Copy number: High Copy
Gene/Insert
  Gene/Insert name: FKBP F36V
  Species: H. sapiens (human)
  Insert size (bp): 642
  Promoter: CBh
  Tag / fusion protein: 3xFLAG (N terminal on insert)
  Cloning method: Gibson Cloning
  Sequencing primers: 5′ agggatggttggttggtggg; 3′ CCAATCCTCCCCCTTGCTGT
Terms and licenses: Academic/Nonprofit Terms; Industry Terms: Not Available to Industry
How to cite: pX330 LC-FKBP-Cas9 was a gift from Amit Choudhary (Addgene plasmid # 162724 ; http://n2t.net/addgene:162724 ; RRID:Addgene_162724)
